Addgene plasmid #91777: pGP-CMV-GCaMP6-150
Purpose: Mammalian expression of low affinity calcium-sensing fluorescent protein
Depositing lab: Douglas Kim & GENIE Project. Publication: Axonal Endoplasmic Reticulum Ca2+ Content Controls Release Probability in CNS Nerve Terminals. de Juan-Sanz J, Holt GT, Schreiter ER, de Juan F, Kim DS, Ryan TA. Neuron. 2017 Jan 30. pii: S0896-6273(17)30034-X. doi: 10.1016/j.neuron.2017.01.010. PubMed 28162809.
Backbone
  Vector backbone: pEGFP-N1
  Backbone manufacturer: Clontech
  Backbone size w/o insert (bp): 3955
  Total vector size (bp): 5308
  Vector type: Mammalian Expression
  Selectable markers: Neomycin (select with G418)
Growth in bacteria
  Bacterial resistance: Kanamycin, 50 μg/mL
  Growth temperature: 37°C
  Growth strain: DH5alpha
  Copy number: High Copy
Gene/Insert
  Gene/Insert name: GCaMP6-150 (alt names: GCaMP3-K78H T302L R303P A317E D324G D360G D380Y T381R S383T R392G; GCaMP3 variant 5.716)
  Species: R. norvegicus (rat), G. gallus (chicken); A. victoria
  Insert size (bp): 1353
  Promoter: CMV
  Tag / fusion protein: 6xHis (N terminal on insert); T7 epitope (N terminal on insert); Xpress tag (N terminal on insert)
  Cloning method: Restriction Enzyme; 5′ cloning site BglII (not destroyed); 3′ cloning site NotI (not destroyed)
  Sequencing primers: 5′ CMV Forward; 3′ SV40pA-R
Terms and licenses: Academic/Nonprofit Terms; Industry Terms: Not Available to Industry
How to cite: pGP-CMV-GCaMP6-150 was a gift from Douglas Kim & GENIE Project (Addgene plasmid # 91777 ; http://n2t.net/addgene:91777 ; RRID:Addgene_91777)
