[The description below was written by a language model from this plasmid's Addgene catalogue record and pLannotate feature annotations shown in this document.]
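Description:
pGP-CMV-GCaMP6-150 is a mammalian expression plasmid of about 5.3 kb built on the Clontech pEGFP-N1 backbone. It carries a low-affinity, genetically encoded fluorescent calcium indicator. The 1,353 bp insert sits between retained BglII and NotI sites, in the position where the backbone's EGFP coding region would normally lie. GCaMP6-150 is a variant of GCaMP3 with ten listed point substitutions (K78H, T302L, R303P, A317E, D324G, D360G, D380Y, T381R, S383T and R392G). Like other GCaMPs, it combines sequences of rat, chicken and Aequorea victoria origin, consistent with the usual design in which a circularly permuted GFP is flanked by calmodulin and a calmodulin-binding peptide. The automated annotation labels this open reading frame GCaMP6f, which reflects its closest database match rather than its true identity. The protein carries an N-terminal leader with 6xHis, T7 epitope and Xpress tags.

Expression is driven by the human CMV immediate-early enhancer and promoter and terminated by the SV40 polyadenylation signal. A single NeoR/KanR gene serves two hosts: a bacterial promoter gives kanamycin resistance in E. coli, while the SV40 early promoter and HSV TK poly(A) signal allow G418 selection of stably transfected mammalian cells. A high-copy pUC-type origin supports propagation in bacteria, and an f1 origin is also present. The short large T antigen, ble and bGH poly(A) fragments in the feature table are most likely residual backbone sequence or partial matches rather than functional elements.

The reduced calcium affinity suits the sensor to compartments with high calcium concentrations. The associated publication concerns calcium content in the axonal endoplasmic reticulum of neurons, although no ER-targeting signal is recorded for this particular construct.
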