Features (pLannotate 1.2.2; 14 found; start..end, strand, type, name):
     61..364     +  enhancer       CMV enhancer: human cytomegalovirus immediate early enhancer
    365..568     +  promoter       CMV promoter: human cytomegalovirus (CMV) immediate early promoter
    591..616     +  misc_feature   MCS (fragment): multiple cloning site
    622..1974    +  CDS            GCaMP6f: improved fluorescent protein-based calcium sensor (Chen et al., 2013)
   1990..2073    +  CDS            large T antigen (fragment): large T antigen from SV40 (simian virus 40)
   2096..2217    +  polyA_signal   SV40 poly(A) signal: SV40 polyadenylation signal
   2251..2679    -  rep_origin     f1 ori (sequence partly withheld): f1 bacteriophage origin of replication; arrow indicates direction of (+) strand synthesis
   2706..2810    +  promoter       AmpR promoter: bla
   2812..3169    +  promoter       SV40 promoter: SV40 enhancer and early promoter
   3204..3998    +  CDS            NeoR/KanR: aminoglycoside phosphotransferase from Tn5; aph(3')-II (or nptII); confers resistance to neomycin, kanamycin, and G418 (Geneticin®)
   4019..4171    +  CDS            ble (fragment): BLE_KLEPN - Experimental evidence at protein level: Swiss-Prot protein existence level 1. Binding protein with a strong affinity to the bleomycin family of antibiotics. Binds to CL990; an antimitotic-antibiotic compound. From Klebsiella pneumoniae.
   4230..4277    +  polyA_signal   HSV TK poly(A) signal: herpes simplex virus thymidine kinase polyadenylation signal (Cole and Stacy, 1985)
   4368..4384    -  polyA_signal   bGH poly(A) signal (fragment): bovine growth hormone polyadenylation signal
   4606..5194    +  rep_origin     ori: high-copy-number ColE1/pMB1/pBR322/pUC origin of replication
>Addgene plasmid #91777 | pGP-CMV-GCaMP6-150 | addgene full sequence | sequence record 178990 | Addgene NGS Result
TAGTTATTAATAGTAATCAATTACGGGGTCATTAGTTCATAGCCCATATATGGAGTTCCGCGTTACATAA
CTTACGGTAAATGGCCCGCCTGGCTGACCGCCCAACGACCCCCGCCCATTGACGTCAATAATGACGTATG
TTCCCATAGTAACGCCAATAGGGACTTTCCATTGACGTCAATGGGTGGAGTATTTACGGTAAACTGCCCA
CTTGGCAGTACATCAAGTGTATCATATGCCAAGTACGCCCCCTATTGACGTCAATGACGGTAAATGGCCC
GCCTGGCATTATGCCCAGTACATGACCTTATGGGACTTTCCTACTTGGCAGTACATCTACGTATTAGTCA
TCGCTATTACCATGGTGATGCGGTTTTGGCAGTACATCAATGGGCGTGGATAGCGGTTTGACTCACGGGG
ATTTCCAAGTCTCCACCCCATTGACGTCAATGGGAGTTTGTTTTGGCACCAAAATCAACGGGACTTTCCA
AAATGTCGTAACAACTCCGCCCCATTGACGCAAATGGGCGGTAGGCGTGTACGGTGGGAGGTCTATATAA
GCAGAGCTGGTTTAGTGAACCGTCAGATCCGCTAGCGCTACCGGACTCAGATCTCGCCACCATGGGTTCT
CATCATCATCATCATCATGGTATGGCTAGCATGACTGGTGGACAGCAAATGGGTCGGGATCTGTACGACG
ATGACGATAAGGATCTCGCCACCATGGTCGACTCATCACGTCGTAAGTGGAATAAGACAGGTCACGCAGT
CAGAGCTATAGGTCGGCTGAGCTCACTCGAGAACGTCTATATCAAGGCCGACAAGCAGAAGAACGGCATC
AAGGCGAACTTCCACATCCGCCACAACATCGAGGACGGCGGCGTGCAGCTCGCCTACCACTACCAGCAGA
ACACCCCCATCGGCGACGGCCCCGTGCTGCTGCCCGACAACCACTACCTGAGCGTGCAGTCCAAACTTTC
GAAAGACCCCAACGAGAAGCGCGATCACATGGTCCTGCTGGAGTTCGTGACCGCCGCCGGGATCACTCTC
GGCATGGACGAGCTGTACAAGGGCGGTACCGGAGGGAGCATGGTGAGCAAGGGCGAGGAGCTGTTCACCG
GGGTGGTGCCCATCCTGGTCGAGCTGGACGGCGACGTAAACGGCCACAAGTTCAGCGTGTCCGGCGAGGG
TGAGGGCGATGCCACCTACGGCAAGCTGACCCTGAAGTTCATCTGCACCACCGGCAAGCTGCCCGTGCCC
TGGCCCACCCTCGTGACCACCCTGACCTACGGCGTGCAGTGCTTCAGCCGCTACCCCGACCACATGAAGC
AGCACGACTTCTTCAAGTCCGCCATGCCCGAAGGCTACATCCAGGAGCGCACCATCTTCTTCAAGGACGA
CGGCAACTACAAGACCCGCGCCGAGGTGAAGTTCGAGGGCGACACCCTGGTGAACCGCATCGAGCTGAAG
GGCATCGACTTCAAGGAGGACGGCAACATCCTGGGGCACAAGCTGGAGTACAACCTGCCGGACCAACTGA
CTGAAGAGCAGATCGCAGAATTTAAAGAGGAATTCTCCCTATTTGACAAGGGCGGGGATGGGACAATAAC
AACCAAGGAGCTGGGGACGGTGATGCGGTCTCTGGGGCAGAACCCCACAGAAGCAGAGCTGCAGGACATG
ATCAATGAAGTAGATGCCGGCGGTGACGGCACAATCGACTTCCCTGAGTTCCTGACAATGATGGCAAGAA
AAATGAAATACAGGGACACGGAAGAAGAAATTAGAGAAGCGTTCGGTGTGTTTGATAAGGATGGCAATGG
CTACATCAGTGCAGCAGAGCTTCGCCACGTGATGACAAACCTTGGAGAGAAGTTAACAGATGAAGAGGTT
GATGAAATGATCAGGGAAGCAGACATCGATGGGGATGGTCAGGTAAACTACGAAGAGTTTGTACAAATGA
TGACAGCGAAGTGAGCGGCCGCGACTCTAGATCATAATCAGCCATACCACATTTGTAGAGGTTTTACTTG
CTTTAAAAAACCTCCCACACCTCCCCCTGAACCTGAAACATAAAATGAATGCAATTGTTGTTGTTAACTT
GTTTATTGCAGCTTATAATGGTTACAAATAAAGCAATAGCATCACAAATTTCACAAATAAAGCATTTTTT
TCACTGCATTCTAGTTGTGGTTTGTCCAAACTCATCAATGTATCTTAAGGCGTAAATTGTAAGCGTTAAT
ATTTTGTTAAAATTCGCGTTAAATTTTTGTTAAATCAGCTCATTTTTTAACCAATAGGCCGAAATCGGCA
AAATCCCTTATAAATCAAAAGAATAGACCGAGATAGGGT
[37 nt withheld, positions 2350-2386]
AAAGAACGTGGACTCCAACGTCAAAGG
[49 nt withheld, positions 2414-2462]
T
[91 nt withheld, positions 2464-2554]
G
[124 nt withheld, positions 2556-2679]
CAGGTGGCACTTTTCGGGGAAATGTGCGCGGAACCCCTATTTGTTTATTTTTCTAAATACATTCAAATAT
GTATCCGCTCATGAGACAATAACCCTGATAAATGCTTCAATAATATTGAAAAAGGAAGAGTCCTGAGGCG
GAAAGAACCAGCTGTGGAATGTGTGTCAGTTAGGGTGTGGAAAGTCCCCAGGCTCCCCAGCAGGCAGAAG
TATGCAAAGCATGCATCTCAATTAGTCAGCAACCAGGTGTGGAAAGTCCCCAGGCTCCCCAGCAGGCAGA
AGTATGCAAAGCATGCATCTCAATTAGTCAGCAACCATAGTCCCGCCCCTAACTCCGCCCATCCCGCCCC
TAACTCCGCCCAGTTCCGCCCATTCTCCGCCCCATGGCTGACTAATTTTTTTTATTTATGCAGAGGCCGA
GGCCGCCTCGGCCTCTGAGCTATTCCAGAAGTAGTGAGGAGGCTTTTTTGGAGGCCTAGGCTTTTGCAAA
GATCGATCAAGAGACAGGATGAGGATCGTTTCGCATGATTGAACAAGATGGATTGCACGCAGGTTCTCCG
GCCGCTTGGGTGGAGAGGCTATTCGGCTATGACTGGGCACAACAGACAATCGGCTGCTCTGATGCCGCCG
TGTTCCGGCTGTCAGCGCAGGGGCGCCCGGTTCTTTTTGTCAAGACCGACCTGTCCGGTGCCCTGAATGA
ACTGCAAGACGAGGCAGCGCGGCTATCGTGGCTGGCCACGACGGGCGTTCCTTGCGCAGCTGTGCTCGAC
GTTGTCACTGAAGCGGGAAGGGACTGGCTGCTATTGGGCGAAGTGCCGGGGCAGGATCTCCTGTCATCTC
ACCTTGCTCCTGCCGAGAAAGTATCCATCATGGCTGATGCAATGCGGCGGCTGCATACGCTTGATCCGGC
TACCTGCCCATTCGACCACCAAGCGAAACATCGCATCGAGCGAGCACGTACTCGGATGGAAGCCGGTCTT
GTCGATCAGGATGATCTGGACGAAGAGCATCAGGGGCTCGCGCCAGCCGAACTGTTCGCCAGGCTCAAGG
CGAGCATGCCCGACGGCGAGGATCTCGTCGTGACCCATGGCGATGCCTGCTTGCCGAATATCATGGTGGA
AAATGGCCGCTTTTCTGGATTCATCGACTGTGGCCGGCTGGGTGTGGCGGACCGCTATCAGGACATAGCG
TTGGCTACCCGTGATATTGCTGAAGAGCTTGGCGGCGAATGGGCTGACCGCTTCCTCGTGCTTTACGGTA
TCGCCGCTCCCGATTCGCAGCGCATCGCCTTCTATCGCCTTCTTGACGAGTTCTTCTGAGCGGGACTCTG
GGGTTCGAAATGACCGACCAAGCGACGCCCAACCTGCCATCACGAGATTTCGATTCCACCGCCGCCTTCT
ATGAAAGGTTGGGCTTCGGAATCGTTTTCCGGGACGCCGGCTGGATGATCCTCCAGCGCGGGGATCTCAT
GCTGGAGTTCTTCGCCCACCCTAGGGGGAGGCTAACTGAAACACGGAAGGAGACAATACCGGAAGGAACC
CGCGCTATGACGGCAATAAAAAGACAGAATAAAACGCACGGTGTTGGGTCGTTTGTTCATAAACGCGGGG
TTCGGTCCCAGGGCTGGCACTCTGTCGATACCCCACCGAGACCCCATTGGGGCCAATACGCCCGCGTTTC
TTCCTTTTCCCCACCCCACCCCCCAAGTTCGGGTGAAGGCCCAGGGCTCGCAGCCAACGTCGGGGCGGCA
GGCCCTGCCATAGCCTCAGGTTACTCATATATACTTTAGATTGATTTAAAACTTCATTTTTAATTTAAAA
GGATCTAGGTGAAGATCCTTTTTGATAATCTCATGACCAAAATCCCTTAACGTGAGTTTTCGTTCCACTG
AGCGTCAGACCCCGTAGAAAAGATCAAAGGATCTTCTTGAGATCCTTTTTTTCTGCGCGTAATCTGCTGC
TTGCAAACAAAAAAACCACCGCTACCAGCGGTGGTTTGTTTGCCGGATCAAGAGCTACCAACTCTTTTTC
CGAAGGTAACTGGCTTCAGCAGAGCGCAGATACCAAATACTGTTCTTCTAGTGTAGCCGTAGTTAGGCCA
CCACTTCAAGAACTCTGTAGCACCGCCTACATACCTCGCTCTGCTAATCCTGTTACCAGTGGCTGCTGCC
AGTGGCGATAAGTCGTGTCTTACCGGGTTGGACTCAAGACGATAGTTACCGGATAAGGCGCAGCGGTCGG
GCTGAACGGGGGGTTCGTGCACACAGCCCAGCTTGGAGCGAACGACCTACACCGAACTGAGATACCTACA
GCGTGAGCTATGAGAAAGCGCCACGCTTCCCGAAGGGAGAAAGGCGGACAGGTATCCGGTAAGCGGCAGG
GTCGGAACAGGAGAGCGCACGAGGGAGCTTCCAGGGGGAAACGCCTGGTATCTTTATAGTCCTGTCGGGT
TTCGCCACCTCTGACTTGAGCGTCGATTTTTGTGATGCTCGTCAGGGGGGCGGAGCCTATGGAAAAACGC
CAGCAACGCGGCCTTTTTACGGTTCCTGGCCTTTTGCTGGCCTTTTGCTCACATGTTCTTTCCTGCGTTA
TCCCCTGATTCTGTGGATAACCGTATTACCGCCATGCAT
