LOCUS       Exported 5308 bp ds-DNA circular SYN 12-MAY-2021
DEFINITION  Mammalian expression of low affinity calcium-sensing fluorescent
            protein.
ACCESSION   .
VERSION     .
KEYWORDS    pGP-CMV-GCaMP6-150
SOURCE      synthetic DNA construct
  ORGANISM  synthetic DNA construct
REFERENCE   1 (bases 1 to 5308)
  AUTHORS   de Juan-Sanz J, Holt GT, Schreiter ER, de Juan F, Kim DS, Ryan TA
  TITLE     Axonal Endoplasmic Reticulum Ca2+ Content Controls Release
            Probability in CNS Nerve Terminals.
  JOURNAL   Neuron. 2017 Jan 30. pii: S0896-6273(17)30034-X. doi:
            10.1016/j.neuron.2017.01.010.
  PUBMED    28162809
REFERENCE   2 (bases 1 to 5308)
  AUTHORS   .
  TITLE     Direct Submission
  JOURNAL   Exported May 12, 2021 from SnapGene Server 1.1.58
            http://www.snapgene.com
FEATURES             Location/Qualifiers
     source          1..5308
                     /organism="synthetic DNA construct"
                     /mol_type="other DNA"
     enhancer        61..364
                     /label=CMV enhancer
                     /note="human cytomegalovirus immediate early enhancer"
     promoter        365..568
                     /label=CMV promoter
                     /note="human cytomegalovirus (CMV) immediate early
                     promoter"
     primer_bind     519..539
                     /label=CMV-F
                     /note="Human CMV immediate early promoter, forward primer"
     regulatory      616..625
                     /regulatory_class="other"
                     /note="vertebrate consensus sequence for strong initiation
                     of translation (Kozak, 1987)"
     CDS             622..1974
                     /codon_start=1
                     /product="improved fluorescent protein-based calcium sensor
                     (Chen et al., 2013)"
                     /label=GCaMP6f
                     /translation="MGSHHHHHHGMASMTGGQQMGRDLYDDDDKDLATMVDSSRRKWNK
                     TGHAVRAIGRLSSLENVYIKADKQKNGIKANFHIRHNIEDGGVQLAYHYQQNTPIGDGP
                     VLLPDNHYLSVQSKLSKDPNEKRDHMVLLEFVTAAGITLGMDELYKGGTGGSMVSKGEE
                     LFTGVVPILVELDGDVNGHKFSVSGEGEGDATYGKLTLKFICTTGKLPVPWPTLVTTLT
                     YGVQCFSRYPDHMKQHDFFKSAMPEGYIQERTIFFKDDGNYKTRAEVKFEGDTLVNRIE
                     LKGIDFKEDGNILGHKLEYNLPDQLTEEQIAEFKEEFSLFDKGGDGTITTKELGTVMRS
                     LGQNPTEAELQDMINEVDAGGDGTIDFPEFLTMMARKMKYRDTEEEIREAFGVFDKDGN
                     GYISAAELRHVMTNLGEKLTDEEVDEMIREADIDGDGQVNYEEFVQMMTAK"
     CDS             622..1974
                     /codon_start=1
                     /product="improved fluorescent protein-based calcium sensor
                     (Chen et al., 2013)"
                     /label=GCaMP6s
                     /translation="MGSHHHHHHGMASMTGGQQMGRDLYDDDDKDLATMVDSSRRKWNK
                     TGHAVRAIGRLSSLENVYIKADKQKNGIKANFHIRHNIEDGGVQLAYHYQQNTPIGDGP
                     VLLPDNHYLSVQSKLSKDPNEKRDHMVLLEFVTAAGITLGMDELYKGGTGGSMVSKGEE
                     LFTGVVPILVELDGDVNGHKFSVSGEGEGDATYGKLTLKFICTTGKLPVPWPTLVTTLT
                     YGVQCFSRYPDHMKQHDFFKSAMPEGYIQERTIFFKDDGNYKTRAEVKFEGDTLVNRIE
                     LKGIDFKEDGNILGHKLEYNLPDQLTEEQIAEFKEEFSLFDKGGDGTITTKELGTVMRS
                     LGQNPTEAELQDMINEVDAGGDGTIDFPEFLTMMARKMKYRDTEEEIREAFGVFDKDGN
                     GYISAAELRHVMTNLGEKLTDEEVDEMIREADIDGDGQVNYEEFVQMMTAK"
     regulatory      718..727
                     /regulatory_class="other"
                     /note="vertebrate consensus sequence for strong initiation
                     of translation (Kozak, 1987)"
     primer_bind     1008..1029
                     /label=EGFP-C
                     /note="EGFP, forward primer"
     primer_bind     complement(1135..1156)
                     /label=EGFP-N
                     /note="EGFP, reverse primer"
     primer_bind     complement(1396..1415)
                     /label=EXFP-R
                     /note="For distinguishing EGFP variants, reverse primer"
     polyA_signal    2096..2217
                     /label=SV40 poly(A) signal
                     /note="SV40 polyadenylation signal"
     primer_bind     complement(2133..2152)
                     /label=SV40pA-R
                     /note="SV40 polyA, reverse primer"
     primer_bind     2187..2206
                     /label=EBV-rev
                     /note="SV40 polyA terminator, reverse primer"
     rep_origin      complement(2224..2679)
                     /direction=LEFT
                     /label=f1 ori
                     /note="f1 bacteriophage origin of replication; arrow
                     indicates direction of (+) strand synthesis"
     primer_bind     complement(2361..2382)
                     /label=F1ori-F
                     /note="F1 origin, forward primer"
     primer_bind     2573..2592
                     /label=F1ori-R
                     /note="F1 origin, reverse primer"
     promoter        2706..2810
                     /gene="bla"
                     /label=AmpR promoter
     promoter        2812..3169
                     /label=SV40 promoter
                     /note="SV40 enhancer and early promoter"
     primer_bind     complement(2835..2855)
                     /label=pBABE 3'
                     /note="SV40 enhancer, reverse primer for pBABE vectors"
     rep_origin      3020..3155
                     /label=SV40 ori
                     /note="SV40 origin of replication"
     primer_bind     3082..3101
                     /label=SV40pro-F
                     /note="SV40 promoter/origin, forward primer"
     CDS             3204..3998
                     /codon_start=1
                     /gene="aph(3')-II (or nptII)"
                     /product="aminoglycoside phosphotransferase from Tn5"
                     /label=NeoR/KanR
                     /note="confers resistance to neomycin, kanamycin, and G418
                     (Geneticin(R))"
                     /translation="MIEQDGLHAGSPAAWVERLFGYDWAQQTIGCSDAAVFRLSAQGRP
                     VLFVKTDLSGALNELQDEAARLSWLATTGVPCAAVLDVVTEAGRDWLLLGEVPGQDLLS
                     SHLAPAEKVSIMADAMRRLHTLDPATCPFDHQAKHRIERARTRMEAGLVDQDDLDEEHQ
                     GLAPAELFARLKASMPDGEDLVVTHGDACLPNIMVENGRFSGFIDCGRLGVADRYQDIA
                     LATRDIAEELGGEWADRFLVLYGIAAPDSQRIAFYRLLDEFF"
     primer_bind     complement(3258..3277)
                     /label=Neo-R
                     /note="Neomycin resistance gene, reverse primer"
     primer_bind     3868..3887
                     /label=Neo-F
                     /note="Neomycin resistance gene, forward primer"
     primer_bind     complement(4186..4205)
                     /label=TK-pA-R
                     /note="Thymidine kinase polyA, reverse primer"
     polyA_signal    4230..4277
                     /label=HSV TK poly(A) signal
                     /note="herpes simplex virus thymidine kinase
                     polyadenylation signal (Cole and Stacy, 1985)"
     rep_origin      4606..5194
                     /direction=RIGHT
                     /label=ori
                     /note="high-copy-number ColE1/pMB1/pBR322/pUC origin of
                     replication"
     primer_bind     5095..5114
                     /label=pBR322ori-F
                     /note="pBR322 origin, forward primer"
ORIGIN
        1 tagttattaa tagtaatcaa ttacggggtc attagttcat agcccatata tggagttccg
       61 cgttacataa cttacggtaa atggcccgcc tggctgaccg cccaacgacc cccgcccatt
      121 gacgtcaata atgacgtatg ttcccatagt aacgccaata gggactttcc attgacgtca
      181 atgggtggag tatttacggt aaactgccca cttggcagta catcaagtgt atcatatgcc
      241 aagtacgccc cctattgacg tcaatgacgg taaatggccc gcctggcatt atgcccagta
      301 catgacctta tgggactttc ctacttggca gtacatctac gtattagtca tcgctattac
      361 catggtgatg cggttttggc agtacatcaa tgggcgtgga tagcggtttg actcacgggg
      421 atttccaagt ctccacccca ttgacgtcaa tgggagtttg ttttggcacc aaaatcaacg
      481 ggactttcca aaatgtcgta acaactccgc cccattgacg caaatgggcg gtaggcgtgt
      541 acggtgggag gtctatataa gcagagctgg tttagtgaac cgtcagatcc gctagcgcta
      601 ccggactcag atctcgccac catgggttct catcatcatc atcatcatgg tatggctagc
      661 atgactggtg gacagcaaat gggtcgggat ctgtacgacg atgacgataa ggatctcgcc
      721 accatggtcg actcatcacg tcgtaagtgg aataagacag gtcacgcagt cagagctata
      781 ggtcggctga gctcactcga gaacgtctat atcaaggccg acaagcagaa gaacggcatc
      841 aaggcgaact tccacatccg ccacaacatc gaggacggcg gcgtgcagct cgcctaccac
      901 taccagcaga acacccccat cggcgacggc cccgtgctgc tgcccgacaa ccactacctg
      961 agcgtgcagt ccaaactttc gaaagacccc aacgagaagc gcgatcacat ggtcctgctg
     1021 gagttcgtga ccgccgccgg gatcactctc ggcatggacg agctgtacaa gggcggtacc
     1081 ggagggagca tggtgagcaa gggcgaggag ctgttcaccg gggtggtgcc catcctggtc
     1141 gagctggacg gcgacgtaaa cggccacaag ttcagcgtgt ccggcgaggg tgagggcgat
     1201 gccacctacg gcaagctgac cctgaagttc atctgcacca ccggcaagct gcccgtgccc
     1261 tggcccaccc tcgtgaccac cctgacctac ggcgtgcagt gcttcagccg ctaccccgac
     1321 cacatgaagc agcacgactt cttcaagtcc gccatgcccg aaggctacat ccaggagcgc
     1381 accatcttct tcaaggacga cggcaactac aagacccgcg ccgaggtgaa gttcgagggc
     1441 gacaccctgg tgaaccgcat cgagctgaag ggcatcgact tcaaggagga cggcaacatc
     1501 ctggggcaca agctggagta caacctgccg gaccaactga ctgaagagca gatcgcagaa
     1561 tttaaagagg aattctccct atttgacaag ggcggggatg ggacaataac aaccaaggag
     1621 ctggggacgg tgatgcggtc tctggggcag aaccccacag aagcagagct gcaggacatg
     1681 atcaatgaag tagatgccgg cggtgacggc acaatcgact tccctgagtt cctgacaatg
     1741 atggcaagaa aaatgaaata cagggacacg gaagaagaaa ttagagaagc gttcggtgtg
     1801 tttgataagg atggcaatgg ctacatcagt gcagcagagc ttcgccacgt gatgacaaac
     1861 cttggagaga agttaacaga tgaagaggtt gatgaaatga tcagggaagc agacatcgat
     1921 ggggatggtc aggtaaacta cgaagagttt gtacaaatga tgacagcgaa gtgagcggcc
     1981 gcgactctag atcataatca gccataccac atttgtagag gttttacttg ctttaaaaaa
     2041 cctcccacac ctccccctga acctgaaaca taaaatgaat gcaattgttg ttgttaactt
     2101 gtttattgca gcttataatg gttacaaata aagcaatagc atcacaaatt tcacaaataa
     2161 agcatttttt tcactgcatt ctagttgtgg tttgtccaaa ctcatcaatg tatcttaagg
     2221 cgtaaattgt aagcgttaat attttgttaa aattcgcgtt aaatttttgt taaatcagct
     2281 cattttttaa ccaataggcc gaaatcggca aaatccctta taaatcaaaa gaatagaccg
     2341 agatagggtt gagtgttgtt ccagtttgga acaagagtcc actattaaag aacgtggact
     2401 ccaacgtcaa aggnnnnnnn nnnnnnnnnn nnnnnnnnnn nnnnnnnnnn nnnnnnnnnn
     2461 nntnnnnnnn nnnnnnnnnn nnnnnnnnnn nnnnnnnnnn nnnnnnnnnn nnnnnnnnnn
     2521 nnnnnnnnnn nnnnnnnnnn nnnnnnnnnn nnnngnnnnn nnnnnnnnnn nnnnnnnnnn
     2581 nnnnnnnnnn nnnnnnnnnn nnnnnnnnnn nnnnnnnnnn nnnnnnnnnn nnnnnnnnnn
     2641 nnnnnnnnnn nnnnnnnnnn nnnnnnnnnn nnnnnnnnnc aggtggcact tttcggggaa
     2701 atgtgcgcgg aacccctatt tgtttatttt tctaaataca ttcaaatatg tatccgctca
     2761 tgagacaata accctgataa atgcttcaat aatattgaaa aaggaagagt cctgaggcgg
     2821 aaagaaccag ctgtggaatg tgtgtcagtt agggtgtgga aagtccccag gctccccagc
     2881 aggcagaagt atgcaaagca tgcatctcaa ttagtcagca accaggtgtg gaaagtcccc
     2941 aggctcccca gcaggcagaa gtatgcaaag catgcatctc aattagtcag caaccatagt
     3001 cccgccccta actccgccca tcccgcccct aactccgccc agttccgccc attctccgcc
     3061 ccatggctga ctaatttttt ttatttatgc agaggccgag gccgcctcgg cctctgagct
     3121 attccagaag tagtgaggag gcttttttgg aggcctaggc ttttgcaaag atcgatcaag
     3181 agacaggatg aggatcgttt cgcatgattg aacaagatgg attgcacgca ggttctccgg
     3241 ccgcttgggt ggagaggcta ttcggctatg actgggcaca acagacaatc ggctgctctg
     3301 atgccgccgt gttccggctg tcagcgcagg ggcgcccggt tctttttgtc aagaccgacc
     3361 tgtccggtgc cctgaatgaa ctgcaagacg aggcagcgcg gctatcgtgg ctggccacga
     3421 cgggcgttcc ttgcgcagct gtgctcgacg ttgtcactga agcgggaagg gactggctgc
     3481 tattgggcga agtgccgggg caggatctcc tgtcatctca ccttgctcct gccgagaaag
     3541 tatccatcat ggctgatgca atgcggcggc tgcatacgct tgatccggct acctgcccat
     3601 tcgaccacca agcgaaacat cgcatcgagc gagcacgtac tcggatggaa gccggtcttg
     3661 tcgatcagga tgatctggac gaagagcatc aggggctcgc gccagccgaa ctgttcgcca
     3721 ggctcaaggc gagcatgccc gacggcgagg atctcgtcgt gacccatggc gatgcctgct
     3781 tgccgaatat catggtggaa aatggccgct tttctggatt catcgactgt ggccggctgg
     3841 gtgtggcgga ccgctatcag gacatagcgt tggctacccg tgatattgct gaagagcttg
     3901 gcggcgaatg ggctgaccgc ttcctcgtgc tttacggtat cgccgctccc gattcgcagc
     3961 gcatcgcctt ctatcgcctt cttgacgagt tcttctgagc gggactctgg ggttcgaaat
     4021 gaccgaccaa gcgacgccca acctgccatc acgagatttc gattccaccg ccgccttcta
     4081 tgaaaggttg ggcttcggaa tcgttttccg ggacgccggc tggatgatcc tccagcgcgg
     4141 ggatctcatg ctggagttct tcgcccaccc tagggggagg ctaactgaaa cacggaagga
     4201 gacaataccg gaaggaaccc gcgctatgac ggcaataaaa agacagaata aaacgcacgg
     4261 tgttgggtcg tttgttcata aacgcggggt tcggtcccag ggctggcact ctgtcgatac
     4321 cccaccgaga ccccattggg gccaatacgc ccgcgtttct tccttttccc caccccaccc
     4381 cccaagttcg ggtgaaggcc cagggctcgc agccaacgtc ggggcggcag gccctgccat
     4441 agcctcaggt tactcatata tactttagat tgatttaaaa cttcattttt aatttaaaag
     4501 gatctaggtg aagatccttt ttgataatct catgaccaaa atcccttaac gtgagttttc
     4561 gttccactga gcgtcagacc ccgtagaaaa gatcaaagga tcttcttgag atcctttttt
     4621 tctgcgcgta atctgctgct tgcaaacaaa aaaaccaccg ctaccagcgg tggtttgttt
     4681 gccggatcaa gagctaccaa ctctttttcc gaaggtaact ggcttcagca gagcgcagat
     4741 accaaatact gtccttctag tgtagccgta gttaggccac cacttcaaga actctgtagc
     4801 accgcctaca tacctcgctc tgctaatcct gttaccagtg gctgctgcca gtggcgataa
     4861 gtcgtgtctt accgggttgg actcaagacg atagttaccg gataaggcgc agcggtcggg
     4921 ctgaacgggg ggttcgtgca cacagcccag cttggagcga acgacctaca ccgaactgag
     4981 atacctacag cgtgagctat gagaaagcgc cacgcttccc gaagggagaa aggcggacag
     5041 gtatccggta agcggcaggg tcggaacagg agagcgcacg agggagcttc cagggggaaa
     5101 cgcctggtat ctttatagtc ctgtcgggtt tcgccacctc tgacttgagc gtcgattttt
     5161 gtgatgctcg tcaggggggc ggagcctatg gaaaaacgcc agcaacgcgg cctttttacg
     5221 gttcctggcc ttttgctggc cttttgctca catgttcttt cctgcgttat cccctgattc
     5281 tgtggataac cgtattaccg ccatgcat
//
